>Addgene plasmid #110845 | pLenti-TRE3G-BE3-PGK-Puro | depositor full sequence | sequence record 208397 | Full Sequence
TCGACGGATCGGGAGATCTCCCGATCCCCTATGGTGCACTCTCAGTACAATCTGCTCTGATGCCGCATAG
TTAAGCCAGTATCTGCTCCCTGCTTGTGTGTTGGAGGTCGCTGAGTAGTGCGCGAGCAAAATTTAAGCTA
CAACAAGGCAAGGCTTGACCGACAATTGCATGAAGAATCTGCTTAGGGTTAGGCGTTTTGCGCTGCTTCG
CGATGTACGGGCCAGATATACGCGTTGACATTGATTATTGACTAGTTATTAATAGTAATCAATTACGGGG
TCATTAGTTCATAGCCCATATATGGAGTTCCGCGTTACATAACTTACGGTAAATGGCCCGCCTGGCTGAC
CGCCCAACGACCCCCGCCCATTGACGTCAATAATGACGTATGTTCCCATAGTAACGCCAATAGGGACTTT
CCATTGACGTCAATGGGTGGAGTATTTACGGTAAACTGCCCACTTGGCAGTACATCAAGTGTATCATATG
CCAAGTACGCCCCCTATTGACGTCAATGACGGTAAATGGCCCGCCTGGCATTATGCCCAGTACATGACCT
TATGGGACTTTCCTACTTGGCAGTACATCTACGTATTAGTCATCGCTATTACCATGGTGATGCGGTTTTG
GCAGTACATCAATGGGCGTGGATAGCGGTTTGACTCACGGGGATTTCCAAGTCTCCACCCCATTGACGTC
AATGGGAGTTTGTTTTGGCACCAAAATCAACGGGACTTTCCAAAATGTCGTAACAACTCCGCCCCATTGA
CGCAAATGGGCGGTAGGCGTGTACGGTGGGAGGTCTATATAAGCAGCGCGTTTTGCCTGTACTGGGTCTC
TCTGGTTAGACCAGATCTGAGCCTGGGAGCTCTCTGGCTAACTAGGGAACCCACTGCTTAAGCCTCAATA
AAGCTTGCCTTGAGTGCTTCAAGTAGTGTGTGCCCGTCTGTTGTGTGACTCTGGTAACTAGAGATCCCTC
AGACCCTTTTAGTCAGTGTGGAAAATCTCTAGCAGTGGCGCCCGAACAGGGACTTGAAAGCGAAAGGGAA
ACCAGAGGAGCTCTCTCGACGCAGGACTCGGCTTGCTGAAGCGCGCACGGCAAGAGGCGAGGGGCGGCGA
CTGGTGAGTACGCCAAAAATTTTGACTAGCGGAGGCTAGAAGGAGAGAGATGGGTGCGAGAGCGTCAGTA
TTAAGCGGGGGAGAATTAGATCGCGATGGGAAAAAATTCGGTTAAGGCCAGGGGGAAAGAAAAAATATAA
ATTAAAACATATAGTATGGGCAAGCAGGGAGCTAGAACGATTCGCAGTTAATCCTGGCCTGTTAGAAACA
TCAGAAGGCTGTAGACAAATACTGGGACAGCTACAACCATCCCTTCAGACAGGATCAGAAGAACTTAGAT
CATTATATAATACAGTAGCAACCCTCTATTGTGTGCATCAAAGGATAGAGATAAAAGACACCAAGGAAGC
TTTAGACAAGATAGAGGAAGAGCAAAACAAAAGTAAGACCACCGCACAGCAAGCGGCCGGCCGCGCTGAT
CTTCAGACCTGGAGGAGGAGATATGAGGGACAATTGGAGAAGTGAATTATATAAATATAAAGTAGTAAAA
ATTGAACCATTAGGAGTAGCACCCACCAAGGCAAAGAGAAGAGTGGTGCAGAGAGAAAAAAGAGCAGTGG
GAATAGGAGCTTTGTTCCTTGGGTTCTTGGGAGCAGCAGGAAGCACTATGGGCGCAGCGTCAATGACGCT
GACGGTACAGGCCAGACAATTATTGTCTGGTATAGTGCAGCAGCAGAACAATTTGCTGAGGGCTATTGAG
GCGCAACAGCATCTGTTGCAACTCACAGTCTGGGGCATCAAGCAGCTCCAGGCAAGAATCCTGGCTGTGG
AAAGATACCTAAAGGATCAACAGCTCCTGGGGATTTGGGGTTGCTCTGGAAAACTCATTTGCACCACTGC
TGTGCCTTGGAATGCTAGTTGGAGTAATAAATCTCTGGAACAGATTTGGAATCACACGACCTGGATGGAG
TGGGACAGAGAAATTAACAATTACACAAGCTTAATACACTCCTTAATTGAAGAATCGCAAAACCAGCAAG
AAAAGAATGAACAAGAATTATTGGAATTAGATAAATGGGCAAGTTTGTGGAATTGGTTTAACATAACAAA
TTGGCTGTGGTATATAAAATTATTCATAATGATAGTAGGAGGCTTGGTAGGTTTAAGAATAGTTTTTGCT
GTACTTTCTATAGTGAATAGAGTTAGGCAGGGATATTCACCATTATCGTTTCAGACCCACCTCCCAACCC
CGAGGGGACCCGACAGGCCCGAAGGAATAGAAGAAGAAGGTGGAGAGAGAGACAGAGACAGATCCATTCG
ATTAGTGAACGGATCGGCACTGCGTGCGCCAATTCTGCAGACAAATGGCAGTATTCATCCACAATTTTAA
AAGAAAAGGGGGGATTGGGGGGTACAGTGCAGGGGAAAGAATAGTAGACATAATAGCAACAGACATACAA
ACTAAAGAATTACAAAAACAAATTACAAAAATTCAAAATTTTCGGGTTTATTACAGGGACAGCAGAGATC
CAGTTTGGTTAGTACCGGGCGATTCTAGATTCGAGTTTACTCCCTATCAGTGATAGAGAACGTATGAAGA
GTTTACTCCCTATCAGTGATAGAGAACGTATGCAGACTTTACTCCCTATCAGTGATAGAGAACGTATAAG
GAGTTTACTCCCTATCAGTGATAGAGAACGTATGACCAGTTTACTCCCTATCAGTGATAGAGAACGTATC
TACAGTTTACTCCCTATCAGTGATAGAGAACGTATATCCAGTTTACTCCCTATCAGTGATAGAGAACGTA
TAAGCTTTAGGCGTGTACGGTGGGCGCCTATAAAAGCAGAGCTCGTTTAGTGAACCGTCAGATCGCCTGG
AGCAATTCCACAACACTTTTGTCTTATACCAACTTTCCGTACCACTTCCTACCCTCGTAAAGTCGAGCTT
GCGTTGGATCCGCCACCATGAGCTCAGAGACTGGCCCAGTGGCTGTGGACCCCACATTGAGACGGCGGAT
CGAGCCCCATGAGTTTGAGGTATTCTTCGATCCGAGAGAGCTCCGCAAGGAGACCTGCCTGCTTTACGAA
ATTAATTGGGGGGGCCGGCACTCCATTTGGCGACATACATCACAGAACACTAACAAGCACGTCGAAGTCA
ACTTCATCGAGAAGTTCACGACAGAAAGATATTTCTGTCCGAACACAAGGTGCAGCATTACCTGGTTTCT
CAGCTGGAGCCCATGCGGCGAATGTAGTAGGGCCATCACTGAATTCCTGTCAAGGTATCCCCACGTCACT
CTGTTTATTTACATCGCAAGGCTGTACCACCACGCTGACCCCCGCAATCGACAAGGCCTGCGGGATTTGA
TCTCTTCAGGTGTGACTATCCAAATTATGACTGAGCAGGAGTCAGGATACTGCTGGAGAAACTTTGTGAA
TTATAGCCCGAGTAATGAAGCCCACTGGCCTAGGTATCCCCATCTGTGGGTACGACTGTACGTTCTTGAA
CTGTACTGCATCATACTGGGCCTGCCTCCTTGTCTCAACATTCTGAGAAGGAAGCAGCCACAGCTGACAT
TCTTTACCATCGCTCTTCAGTCTTGTCATTACCAGCGACTGCCCCCACACATTCTCTGGGCCACCGGGTT
GAAAAGCGGCAGCGAGACTCCCGGGACCTCAGAGTCCGCCACACCCGAAAGTGATAAAAAGTATTCTATT
GGTTTAGCCATCGGCACTAATTCCGTTGGATGGGCTGTCATAACCGATGAATACAAAGTACCTTCAAAGA
AATTTAAGGTGTTGGGGAACACAGACCGTCATTCGATTAAAAAGAATCTTATCGGTGCCCTCCTATTCGA
TAGTGGCGAAACGGCAGAGGCGACTCGCCTGAAACGAACCGCTCGGAGAAGGTATACACGTCGCAAGAAC
CGAATATGTTACTTACAAGAAATTTTTAGCAATGAGATGGCCAAAGTTGACGATTCTTTCTTTCACCGTT
TGGAAGAGTCCTTCCTTGTCGAAGAGGACAAGAAACATGAACGGCACCCCATCTTTGGAAACATAGTAGA
TGAGGTGGCATATCATGAAAAGTACCCAACGATTTATCACCTCAGAAAAAAGCTAGTTGACTCAACTGAT
AAAGCGGACCTGAGGTTAATCTACTTGGCTCTTGCCCATATGATAAAGTTCCGTGGGCACTTTCTCATTG
AGGGTGATCTAAATCCGGACAACTCGGATGTCGACAAACTGTTCATCCAGTTAGTACAAACCTATAATCA
GTTGTTTGAAGAGAACCCTATAAATGCAAGTGGCGTGGATGCGAAGGCTATTCTTAGCGCCCGCCTCTCT
AAATCCCGACGGCTAGAAAACCTGATCGCACAATTACCCGGAGAGAAGAAAAATGGGTTGTTCGGTAACC
TTATAGCGCTCTCACTAGGCCTGACACCAAATTTTAAGTCGAACTTCGACTTAGCTGAAGATGCCAAATT
GCAGCTTAGTAAGGACACGTACGATGACGATCTCGACAATCTACTGGCACAAATTGGAGATCAGTATGCG
GACTTATTTTTGGCTGCCAAAAACCTTAGCGATGCAATCCTCCTATCTGACATACTGAGAGTTAATACTG
AGATTACCAAGGCGCCGTTATCCGCTTCAATGATCAAAAGGTACGATGAACATCACCAAGACTTGACACT
TCTCAAGGCCCTAGTCCGTCAGCAACTGCCTGAGAAATATAAGGAAATATTCTTTGATCAGTCGAAAAAC
GGGTACGCAGGTTATATTGACGGCGGAGCGAGTCAAGAGGAATTCTACAAGTTTATCAAACCCATATTAG
AGAAGATGGATGGGACGGAAGAGTTGCTTGTAAAACTCAATCGCGAAGATCTACTGCGAAAGCAGCGGAC
TTTCGACAACGGTAGCATTCCACATCAAATCCACTTAGGCGAATTGCATGCTATACTTAGAAGGCAGGAG
GATTTTTATCCGTTCCTCAAAGACAATCGTGAAAAGATTGAGAAAATCCTAACCTTTCGCATACCTTACT
ATGTGGGACCCCTGGCCCGAGGGAACTCTCGGTTCGCATGGATGACAAGAAAGTCCGAAGAAACGATTAC
TCCATGGAATTTTGAGGAAGTTGTCGATAAAGGTGCGTCAGCTCAATCGTTCATCGAGAGGATGACCAAC
TTTGACAAGAATTTACCGAACGAAAAAGTATTGCCTAAGCACAGTTTACTTTACGAGTATTTCACAGTGT
ACAATGAACTCACGAAAGTTAAGTATGTCACTGAGGGCATGCGTAAACCCGCCTTTCTAAGCGGAGAACA
GAAGAAAGCAATAGTAGATCTGTTATTCAAGACCAACCGCAAAGTGACAGTTAAGCAATTGAAAGAGGAC
TACTTTAAGAAAATTGAATGCTTCGATTCTGTCGAGATCTCCGGGGTAGAAGATCGATTTAATGCGTCAC
TTGGTACGTATCATGACCTCCTAAAGATAATTAAAGATAAGGACTTCCTGGATAACGAAGAGAATGAAGA
TATCTTAGAAGATATAGTGTTGACTCTTACCCTCTTTGAAGATCGGGAAATGATTGAGGAAAGACTAAAA
ACATACGCTCACCTGTTCGACGATAAGGTTATGAAACAGTTAAAGAGGCGTCGCTATACGGGCTGGGGAC
GATTGTCGCGGAAACTTATCAACGGGATAAGAGACAAGCAAAGTGGTAAAACTATTCTCGATTTTCTAAA
GAGCGACGGCTTCGCCAATAGGAACTTTATGCAGCTGATCCATGATGACTCTTTAACCTTCAAAGAGGAT
ATACAAAAGGCACAGGTTTCCGGACAAGGGGACTCATTGCACGAACATATTGCGAATCTTGCTGGTTCGC
CAGCCATCAAAAAGGGCATACTCCAGACAGTCAAAGTAGTGGATGAGCTAGTTAAGGTCATGGGACGTCA
CAAACCGGAAAACATTGTAATCGAGATGGCACGCGAAAATCAAACGACTCAGAAGGGGCAAAAAAACAGT
CGAGAGCGGATGAAGAGAATAGAAGAGGGTATTAAAGAACTGGGCAGCCAGATCTTAAAGGAGCATCCTG
TGGAAAATACCCAATTGCAGAACGAGAAACTTTACCTCTATTACCTACAAAATGGAAGGGACATGTATGT
TGATCAGGAACTGGACATAAACCGTTTATCTGATTACGACGTCGATCACATTGTACCCCAATCCTTTTTG
AAGGACGATTCAATCGACAATAAAGTGCTTACACGCTCGGATAAGAACCGAGGGAAAAGTGACAATGTTC
CAAGCGAGGAAGTCGTAAAGAAAATGAAGAACTATTGGCGGCAGCTCCTAAATGCGAAACTGATAACGCA
AAGAAAGTTCGATAACTTAACTAAAGCTGAGAGGGGTGGCTTGTCTGAACTTGACAAGGCCGGATTTATT
AAACGTCAGCTCGTGGAAACCCGCCAAATCACAAAGCATGTTGCACAGATACTAGATTCCCGAATGAATA
CGAAATACGACGAGAACGATAAGCTGATTCGGGAAGTCAAAGTAATCACTTTAAAGTCAAAATTGGTGTC
GGACTTCAGAAAGGATTTTCAATTCTATAAAGTTAGGGAGATAAATAACTACCACCATGCGCACGACGCT
TATCTTAATGCCGTCGTAGGGACCGCACTCATTAAGAAATACCCGAAGCTAGAAAGTGAGTTTGTGTATG
GTGATTACAAAGTTTATGACGTCCGTAAGATGATCGCGAAAAGCGAACAGGAGATAGGCAAGGCTACAGC
CAAATACTTCTTTTATTCTAACATTATGAATTTCTTTAAGACGGAAATCACTCTGGCAAACGGAGAGATA
CGCAAACGACCTTTAATTGAAACCAATGGGGAGACAGGTGAAATCGTATGGGATAAGGGCCGGGACTTCG
CGACGGTGAGAAAAGTTTTGTCCATGCCCCAAGTCAACATAGTAAAGAAAACTGAGGTGCAGACCGGAGG
GTTTTCAAAGGAATCGATTCTTCCAAAAAGGAATAGTGATAAGCTCATCGCTCGTAAAAAGGACTGGGAC
CCGAAAAAGTACGGTGGCTTCGATAGCCCTACAGTTGCCTATTCTGTCCTAGTAGTGGCAAAAGTTGAGA
AGGGAAAATCCAAGAAACTGAAGTCAGTCAAAGAATTATTGGGGATAACGATTATGGAGCGCTCGTCTTT
TGAAAAGAACCCCATCGACTTCCTTGAGGCGAAAGGTTACAAGGAAGTAAAAAAGGATCTCATAATTAAA
CTACCAAAGTATAGTCTGTTTGAGTTAGAAAATGGCCGAAAACGGATGTTGGCTAGCGCCGGAGAGCTTC
AAAAGGGGAACGAACTCGCACTACCGTCTAAATACGTGAATTTCCTGTATTTAGCGTCCCATTACGAGAA
GTTGAAAGGTTCACCTGAAGATAACGAACAGAAGCAACTTTTTGTTGAGCAGCACAAACATTATCTCGAC
GAAATCATAGAGCAAATTTCGGAATTCAGTAAGAGAGTCATCCTAGCTGATGCCAATCTGGACAAAGTAT
TAAGCGCATACAACAAGCACAGGGATAAACCCATACGTGAGCAGGCGGAAAATATTATCCATTTGTTTAC
TCTTACCAACCTCGGCGCTCCAGCCGCATTCAAGTATTTTGACACAACGATAGATCGCAAACGATACACT
TCTACCAAGGAGGTGCTAGACGCGACACTGATTCACCAATCCATCACGGGATTATATGAAACTCGGATAG
ATTTGTCACAGCTTGGGGGTGACTCTGGTGGTTCTACTAATCTGTCAGATATTATTGAAAAGGAGACCGG
TAAGCAACTGGTTATCCAGGAATCCATCCTCATGCTCCCAGAGGAGGTGGAAGAAGTCATTGGGAACAAG
CCGGAAAGCGATATACTCGTGCACACCGCCTACGACGAGAGCACCGACGAGAATGTCATGCTTCTGACTA
GCGACGCCCCTGAATACAAGCCTTGGGCTCTGGTCATACAGGATAGCAACGGTGAGAACAAGATTAAGAT
GCTCTCTGGTGGTTCTCCCAAGAAGAAGAGGAAAGTCTAACCGGTCATCATCACCATCACCATTGAAAAC
CGCTGTTCCTAGGAATCCCGAGGCCTCTACCGGGTAGGGGAGGCGCTTTTCCCAAGGCAGTCTGGAGCAT
GCGCTTTAGCAGCCCCGCTGGGCACTTGGCGCTACACAAGTGGCCTCTGGCCTCGCACACATTCCACATC
CACCGGTAGGCGCCAACCGGCTCCGTTCTTTGGTGGCCCCTTCGCGCCACCTTCTACTCCTCCCCTAGTC
AGGAAGTTCCCCCCCGCCCCGCAGCTCGCGTCGTGCAGGACGTGACAAATGGAAGTAGCACGTCTCACTA
GTCTCGTGCAGATGGACAGCACCGCTGAGCAATGGAAGCGGGTAGGCCTTTGGGGCAGCGGCCAATAGCA
GCTTTGCTCCTTCGCTTTCTGGGCTCAGAGGCTGGGAAGGGGTGGGTCCGGGGGCGGGCTCAGGGGCGGG
CTCAGGGGCGGGGCGGGCGCCCGAAGGTCCTCCGGAGGCCCGGCATTCTGCACGCTTCAAAAGCGCACGT
CTGCCGCGCTGTTCTCCTCTTCCTCATCTCCGGGCCTTTCGACCTGCAGCCCAAGCTTACCATGACCGAG
TACAAGCCCACGGTGCGCCTCGCCACCCGCGACGACGTCCCCAGGGCCGTACGCACCCTCGCCGCCGCGT
TCGCCGACTACCCCGCCACGCGCCACACCGTCGATCCGGACCGCCACATCGAGCGGGTCACCGAGCTGCA
AGAACTCTTCCTCACGCGCGTCGGGCTCGACATCGGCAAGGTGTGGGTCGCGGACGACGGCGCCGCGGTG
GCGGTCTGGACCACGCCGGAGAGCGTCGAAGCGGGGGCGGTGTTCGCCGAGATCGGCCCGCGCATGGCCG
AGTTGAGCGGTTCCCGGCTGGCCGCGCAGCAACAGATGGAAGGCCTCCTGGCGCCGCACCGGCCCAAGGA
GCCCGCGTGGTTCCTGGCCACCGTCGGCGTCTCGCCCGACCACCAGGGCAAGGGTCTGGGCAGCGCCGTC
GTGCTCCCCGGAGTGGAGGCGGCCGAGCGCGCCGGGGTGCCCGCCTTCCTGGAGACCTCCGCGCCCCGCA
ACCTCCCCTTCTACGAGCGGCTCGGCTTCACCGTCACCGCCGACGTCGAGGTGCCCGAAGGACCGCGCAC
CTGGTGCATGACCCGCAAGCCCGGTGCCTGAAAACGTTGTTGTTTGGGGTTGAATTACTCTTCTAGACCG
CGGCGCGCCCGATAATCAACCTCTGGATTACAAAATTTGTGAAAGATTGACTGGTATTCTTAACTATGTT
GCTCCTTTTACGCTATGTGGATACGCTGCTTTAATGCCTTTGTATCATGCTATTGCTTCCCGTATGGCTT
TCATTTTCTCCTCCTTGTATAAATCCTGGTTGCTGTCTCTTTATGAGGAGTTGTGGCCCGTTGTCAGGCA
ACGTGGCGTGGTGTGCACTGTGTTTGCTGACGCAACCCCCACTGGTTGGGGCATTGCCACCACCTGTCAG
CTCCTTTCCGGGACTTTCGCTTTCCCCCTCCCTATTGCCACGGCGGAACTCATCGCCGCCTGCCTTGCCC
GCTGCTGGACAGGGGCTCGGCTGTTGGGCACTGACAATTCCGTGGTGTTGTCGGGGAAATCATCGTCCTT
TCCTTGGCTGCTCGCCTGTGTTGCCACCTGGATTCTGCGCGGGACGTCCTTCTGCTACGTCCCTTCGGCC
CTCAATCCAGCGGACCTTCCTTCCCGCGGCCTGCTGCCGGCTCTGCGGCCTCTTCCGCGTCTTCGCCTTC
GCCCTCAGACGAGTCGGATCTCCCTTTGGGCCGCCTCCCCGCATCGATACCGTCGACCTCGATCGAGACC
TAGAAAAACATGGAGCAATCACAAGTAGCAATACAGCAGCTACCAATGCTGATTGTGCCTGGCTAGAAGC
ACAAGAGGAGGAGGAGGTGGGTTTTCCAGTCACACCTCAGGTACCTTTAAGACCAATGACTTACAAGGCA
GCTGTAGATCTTAGCCACTTTTTAAAAGAAAAGGGGGGACTGGAAGGGCTAATTCACTCCCAACGAAGAC
AAGATATCCTTGATCTGTGGATCTACCACACACAAGGCTACTTCCCTGATTGGCAGAACTACACACCAGG
GCCAGGGATCAGATATCCACTGACCTTTGGATGGTGCTACAAGCTAGTACCAGTTGAGCAAGAGAAGGTA
GAAGAAGCCAATGAAGGAGAGAACACCCGCTTGTTACACCCTGTGAGCCTGCATGGGATGGATGACCCGG
AGAGAGAAGTATTAGAGTGGAGGTTTGACAGCCGCCTAGCATTTCATCACATGGCCCGAGAGCTGCATCC
GGACTGTACTGGGTCTCTCTGGTTAGACCAGATCTGAGCCTGGGAGCTCTCTGGCTAACTAGGGAACCCA
CTGCTTAAGCCTCAATAAAGCTTGCCTTGAGTGCTTCAAGTAGTGTGTGCCCGTCTGTTGTGTGACTCTG
GTAACTAGAGATCCCTCAGACCCTTTTAGTCAGTGTGGAAAATCTCTAGCAGCATGTGAGCAAAAGGCCA
GCAAAAGGCCAGGAACCGTAAAAAGGCCGCGTTGCTGGCGTTTTTCCATAGGCTCCGCCCCCCTGACGAG
CATCACAAAAATCGACGCTCAAGTCAGAGGTGGCGAAACCCGACAGGACTATAAAGATACCAGGCGTTTC
CCCCTGGAAGCTCCCTCGTGCGCTCTCCTGTTCCGACCCTGCCGCTTACCGGATACCTGTCCGCCTTTCT
CCCTTCGGGAAGCGTGGCGCTTTCTCATAGCTCACGCTGTAGGTATCTCAGTTCGGTGTAGGTCGTTCGC
TCCAAGCTGGGCTGTGTGCACGAACCCCCCGTTCAGCCCGACCGCTGCGCCTTATCCGGTAACTATCGTC
TTGAGTCCAACCCGGTAAGACACGACTTATCGCCACTGGCAGCAGCCACTGGTAACAGGATTAGCAGAGC
GAGGTATGTAGGCGGTGCTACAGAGTTCTTGAAGTGGTGGCCTAACTACGGCTACACTAGAAGAACAGTA
TTTGGTATCTGCGCTCTGCTGAAGCCAGTTACCTTCGGAAAAAGAGTTGGTAGCTCTTGATCCGGCAAAC
AAACCACCGCTGGTAGCGGTGGTTTTTTTGTTTGCAAGCAGCAGATTACGCGCAGAAAAAAAGGATCTCA
AGAAGATCCTTTGATCTTTTCTACGGGGTCTGACGCTCAGTGGAACGAAAACTCACGTTAAGGGATTTTG
GTCATGAGATTATCAAAAAGGATCTTCACCTAGATCCTTTTAAATTAAAAATGAAGTTTTAAATCAATCT
AAAGTATATATGAGTAAACTTGGTCTGACAGTTACCAATGCTTAATCAGTGAGGCACCTATCTCAGCGAT
CTGTCTATTTCGTTCATCCATAGTTGCCTGACTCCCCGTCGTGTAGATAACTACGATACGGGAGGGCTTA
CCATCTGGCCCCAGTGCTGCAATGATACCGCGAGACCCACGCTCACCGGCTCCAGATTTATCAGCAATAA
ACCAGCCAGCCGGAAGGGCCGAGCGCAGAAGTGGTCCTGCAACTTTATCCGCCTCCATCCAGTCTATTAA
TTGTTGCCGGGAAGCTAGAGTAAGTAGTTCGCCAGTTAATAGTTTGCGCAACGTTGTTGCCATTGCTACA
GGCATCGTGGTGTCACGCTCGTCGTTTGGTATGGCTTCATTCAGCTCCGGTTCCCAACGATCAAGGCGAG
TTACATGATCCCCCATGTTGTGCAAAAAAGCGGTTAGCTCCTTCGGTCCTCCGATCGTTGTCAGAAGTAA
GTTGGCCGCAGTGTTATCACTCATGGTTATGGCAGCACTGCATAATTCTCTTACTGTCATGCCATCCGTA
AGATGCTTTTCTGTGACTGGTGAGTACTCAACCAAGTCATTCTGAGAATAGTGTATGCGGCGACCGAGTT
GCTCTTGCCCGGCGTCAATACGGGATAATACCGCGCCACATAGCAGAACTTTAAAAGTGCTCATCATTGG
AAAACGTTCTTCGGGGCGAAAACTCTCAAGGATCTTACCGCTGTTGAGATCCAGTTCGATGTAACCCACT
CGTGCACCCAACTGATCTTCAGCATCTTTTACTTTCACCAGCGTTTCTGGGTGAGCAAAAACAGGAAGGC
AAAATGCCGCAAAAAAGGGAATAAGGGCGACACGGAAATGTTGAATACTCATACTCTTCCTTTTTCAATA
TTATTGAAGCATTTATCAGGGTTATTGTCTCATGAGCGGATACATATTTGAATGTATTTAGAAAAATAAA
CAAATAGGGGTTCCGCGCACATTTCCCCGAAAAGTGCCACCTGAC
Features (pLannotate 1.2.2; 23 found; start..end, strand, type, name):
     30..82      -  misc_feature   bom (fragment): basis of mobility region from pBR322
    237..616     +  enhancer       CMV enhancer: human cytomegalovirus immediate early enhancer
    617..816     +  promoter       CMV promoter: human cytomegalovirus (CMV) immediate early promoter
    834..1014    +  LTR            5' LTR (truncated): truncated 5' long terminal repeat (LTR) from HIV-1
   1061..1186    +  misc_feature   HIV-1 Ψ: packaging signal of human immunodeficiency virus type 1
   1170..1508    +  CDS            HIV-1 gag (fragment): gag protein from human immunodeficiency virus 1; gag
   1685..1918    +  misc_feature   RRE: The Rev response element (RRE) of HIV-1 allows for Rev-dependent mRNA export from the nucleus to the cytoplasm.
   2295..2395    +  CDS            Rev (fragment): human immunodeficiency virus 1 (HIV-1) Rev protein; rev; enhances nuclear export of unspliced and incompletely spliced viral mRNAs
   2445..2562    +  misc_feature   cPPT/CTS: central polypurine tract and central termination sequence of HIV-1
   2623..3001    +  promoter       TRE3G promoter: 3rd-generation Tet-responsive promoter that can be activated by binding of Tet-On® 3G
   3028..3714    +  CDS            Apobec1: ABEC1_RAT - Experimental evidence at protein level: Swiss-Prot protein existence level 1. Catalytic component of the apolipoprotein B mRNA editing enzyme complex which is responsible for the postranscriptional editing of a CAA codon for Gln to a UAA codon for stop in the APOB mRNA. May also play a role in the epigenetic regulation of gene expression by participating in DNA demethylation. From Rattus norvegicus (Rat).
   3715..3762    +  CDS            ABE(7.10) (fragment): adenine base editor comprising wild-type E. coli TadA fused to the evolved TadA*(7.10) mutant (Gaudelli et al., 2017)
   3763..7863    +  CDS            Cas9 VQR: Streptococcus pyogenes Cas9 endonuclease with the D1135V/R1335Q/T1337R mutations has an altered recognition specificity for the protospacer adjacent motif (PAM) (Kleinstiver et al., 2015)
   7876..8124    +  CDS            UGI: UNGI_BPPB2 - Experimental evidence at protein level: Swiss-Prot protein existence level 1. This protein binds specifically and reversibly to the host uracil-DNA glycosylase, preventing removal of uracil residues from PBS2 DNA by the host uracil-excision repair system. From Bacillus phage PBS2 (Bacteriophage PBS2).
   8222..8721    +  promoter       PGK promoter: mouse phosphoglycerate kinase 1 promoter
   8742..9341    +  CDS            PuroR: puromycin N-acetyltransferase; pac from Streptomyces alboniger; confers resistance to puromycin
   9394..9982    +  misc_feature   WPRE: woodchuck hepatitis virus posttranscriptional regulatory element
   9983..10002   +  misc_feature   MCS (fragment): pBluescript multiple cloning site
  10004..10504   +  CDS            nef (fragment): NEF_HV1LA - Experimental evidence at protein level: Swiss-Prot protein existence level 1. Extracellular Nef protein targets CD4(+) T-lymphocytes for apoptosis by interacting with CXCR4 surface receptors. From Human immunodeficiency virus type 1 group M subtype B (isolate Lai) (HIV-1).
  10511..10691   +  LTR            5' LTR (truncated): truncated 5' long terminal repeat (LTR) from HIV-1
  10753..11341   -  rep_origin     ori: high-copy-number ColE1/pMB1/pBR322/pUC origin of replication
  11512..12372   -  CDS            AmpR: β-lactamase; bla; confers resistance to ampicillin, carbenicillin, and related antibiotics
  12373..12477   -  promoter       AmpR promoter: bla
