>Addgene plasmid #110845 | pLenti-TRE3G-BE3-PGK-Puro | addgene full sequence | sequence record 220075 | Addgene NGS Result
CCCCGAAAAGTGCCACCTGACGTCGACGGATCGGGAGATCTCCCGATCCCCTATGGTGCACTCTCAGTAC
AATCTGCTCTGATGCCGCATAGTTAAGCCAGTATCTGCTCCCTGCTTGTGTGTTGGAGGTCGCTGAGTAG
TGCGCGAGCAAAATTTAAGCTACAACAAGGCAAGGCTTGACCGACAATTGCATGAAGAATCTGCTTAGGG
TTAGGCGTTTTGCGCTGCTTCGCGATGTACGGGCCAGATATACGCGTTGACATTGATTATTGACTAGTTA
TTAATAGTAATCAATTACGGGGTCATTAGTTCATAGCCCATATATGGAGTTCCGCGTTACATAACTTACG
GTAAATGGCCCGCCTGGCTGACCGCCCAACGACCCCCGCCCATTGACGTCAATAATGACGTATGTTCCCA
TAGTAACGCCAATAGGGACTTTCCATTGACGTCAATGGGTGGAGTATTTACGGTAAACTGCCCACTTGGC
AGTACATCAAGTGTATCATATGCCAAGTACGCCCCCTATTGACGTCAATGACGGTAAATGGCCCGCCTGG
CATTATGCCCAGTACATGACCTTATGGGACTTTCCTACTTGGCAGTACATCTACGTATTAGTCATCGCTA
TTACCATGGTGATGCGGTTTTGGCAGTACATCAATGGGCGTGGATAGCGGTTTGACTCACGGGGATTTCC
AAGTCTCCACCCCATTGACGTCAATGGGAGTTTGTTTTGGCACCAAAATCAACGGGACTTTCCAAAATGT
CGTAACAACTCCGCCCCATTGACGCAAATGGGCGGTAGGCGTGTACGGTGGGAGGTCTATATAAGCAGCG
CGTTTTGCCTGTACTGGGTCTCTCTGGTTAGACCAGATCTGAGCCTGGGAGCTCTCTGGCTAACTAGGGA
ACCCACTGCTTAAGCCTCAATAAAGCTTGCCTTGAGTGCTTCAAGTAGTGTGTGCCCGTCTGTTGTGTGA
CTCTGGTAACTAGAGATCCCTCAGACCCTTTTAGTCAGTGTGGAAAATCTCTAGCAGTGGCGCCCGAACA
GGGACTTGAAAGCGAAAGGGAAACCAGAGGAGCTCTCTCGACGCAGGACTCGGCTTGCTGAAGCGCGCAC
GGCAAGAGGCGAGGGGCGGCGACTGGTGAGTACGCCAAAAATTTTGACTAGCGGAGGCTAGAAGGAGAGA
GATGGGTGCGAGAGCGTCAGTATTAAGCGGGGGAGAATTAGATCGCGATGGGAAAAAATTCGGTTAAGGC
CAGGGGGAAAGAAAAAATATAAATTAAAACATATAGTATGGGCAAGCAGGGAGCTAGAACGATTCGCAGT
TAATCCTGGCCTGTTAGAAACATCAGAAGGCTGTAGACAAATACTGGGACAGCTACAACCATCCCTTCAG
ACAGGATCAGAAGAACTTAGATCATTATATAATACAGTAGCAACCCTCTATTGTGTGCATCAAAGGATAG
AGATAAAAGACACCAAGGAAGCTTTAGACAAGATAGAGGAAGAGCAAAACAAAAGTAAGACCACCGCACA
GCAAGCGGCCGGCCGCTGATCTTCAGACCTGGAGGAGGAGATATGAGGGACAATTGGAGAAGTGAATTAT
ATAAATATAAAGTAGTAAAAATTGAACCATTAGGAGTAGCACCCACCAAGGCAAAGAGAAGAGTGGTGCA
GAGAGAAAAAAGAGCAGTGGGAATAGGAGCTTTGTTCCTTGGGTTCTTGGGAGCAGCAGGAAGCACTATG
GGCGCAGCGTCAATGACGCTGACGGTACAGGCCAGACAATTATTGTCTGGTATAGTGCAGCAGCAGAACA
ATTTGCTGAGGGCTATTGAGGCGCAACAGCATCTGTTGCAACTCACAGTCTGGGGCATCAAGCAGCTCCA
GGCAAGAATCCTGGCTGTGGAAAGATACCTAAAGGATCAACAGCTCCTGGGGATTTGGGGTTGCTCTGGA
AAACTCATTTGCACCACTGCTGTGCCTTGGAATGCTAGTTGGAGTAATAAATCTCTGGAACAGATTTGGA
ATCACACGACCTGGATGGAGTGGGACAGAGAAATTAACAATTACACAAGCTTAATACACTCCTTAATTGA
AGAATCGCAAAACCAGCAAGAAAAGAATGAACAAGAATTATTGGAATTAGATAAATGGGCAAGTTTGTGG
AATTGGTTTAACATAACAAATTGGCTGTGGTATATAAAATTATTCATAATGATAGTAGGAGGCTTGGTAG
GTTTAAGAATAGTTTTTGCTGTACTTTCTATAGTGAATAGAGTTAGGCAGGGATATTCACCATTATCGTT
TCAGACCCACCTCCCAACCCCGAGGGGACCCGACAGGCCCGAAGGAATAGAAGAAGAAGGTGGAGAGAGA
GACAGAGACAGATCCATTCGATTAGTGAACGGATCGGCACTGCGTGCGCCAATTCTGCAGACAAATGGCA
GTATTCATCCACAATTTTAAAAGAAAAGGGGGGATTGGGGGGTACAGTGCAGGGGAAAGAATAGTAGACA
TAATAGCAACAGACATACAAACTAAAGAATTACAAAAACAAATTACAAAAATTCAAAATTTTCGGGTTTA
TTACAGGGACAGCAGAGATCCAGTTTGGTTAGTACCGGGCGATTCTAGATTCGAGTTTACTCCCTATCAG
TGATAGAGAACGTATGAAGAGTTTACTCCCTATCAGTGATAGAGAACGTATGCAGACTTTACTCCCTATC
AGTGATAGAGAACGTATAAGGAGTTTACTCCCTATCAGTGATAGAGAACGTATGACCAGTTTACTCCCTA
TCAGTGATAGAGAACGTATCTACAGTTTACTCCCTATCAGTGATAGAGAACGTATATCCAGTTTACTCCC
TATCAGTGATAGAGAACGTATAAGCTTTAGGCGTGTACGGTGGGCGCCTATAAAAGCAGAGCTCGTTTAG
TGAACCGTCAGATCGCCTGGAGCAATTCCACAACACTTTTGTCTTATACCAACTTTCCGTACCACTTCCT
ACCCTCGTAAAGTCGAGCTTGCGTTGGATCCGCCACCATGAGCTCAGAGACTGGCCCAGTGGCTGTGGAC
CCCACATTGAGACGGCGGATCGAGCCCCATGAGTTTGAGGTATTCTTCGATCCGAGAGAGCTCCGCAAGG
AGACCTGCCTGCTTTACGAAATTAATTGGGGGGGCCGGCACTCCATTTGGCGACATACATCACAGAACAC
TAACAAGCACGTCGAAGTCAACTTCATCGAGAAGTTCACGACAGAAAGATATTTCTGTCCGAACACAAGG
TGCAGTATTACCTGGTTTCTCAGCTGGAGCCCATGCGGCGAATGTAGTAGGGCCATCACTGAATTCCTGT
CAAGGTATCCCCACGTCACTCTGTTTATTTACATCGCAAGGCTGTACCACCACGCTGACCCCCGCAATCG
ACAAGGCCTGCGGGATTTGATCTCTTCAGGTGTGACTATCCAAATTATGACTGAGCAGGAGTCAGGATAC
TGCTGGAGAAACTTTGTGAATTATAGCCCGAGTAATGAAGCCCACTGGCCTAGGTATCCCCATCTGTGGG
TACGACTGTACGTTCTTGAACTGTACTGCATCATACTGGGCCTGCCTCCTTGTCTCAACATTCTGAGAAG
GAAGCAGCCACAGCTGACATTCTTTACCATCGCTCTTCAGTCTTGTCATTACCAGCGACTGCCCCCACAC
ATTCTCTGGGCCACCGGGTTGAAAAGCGGCAGCGAGACTCCCGGGACCTCAGAGTCCGCCACACCCGAAA
GTGATAAAAAGTATTCTATTGGTTTAGCCATCGGCACTAATTCCGTTGGATGGGCTGTCATAACCGATGA
ATACAAAGTACCTTCAAAGAAATTTAAGGTGTTGGGGAACACAGACCGTCATTCGATTAAAAAGAATCTT
ATCGGTGCCCTCCTATTCGATAGTGGCGAAACGGCAGAGGCGACTCGCCTGAAACGAACCGCTCGGAGAA
GGTATACACGTCGCAAGAACCGAATATGTTACTTACAAGAAATTTTTAGCAATGAGATGGCCAAAGTTGA
CGATTCTTTCTTTCACCGTTTGGAAGAGTCCTTCCTTGTCGAAGAGGACAAGAAACATGAACGGCACCCC
ATCTTTGGAAACATAGTAGATGAGGTGGCATATCATGAAAAGTACCCAACGATTTATCACCTCAGAAAAA
AGCTAGTTGACTCAACTGATAAAGCGGACCTGAGGTTAATCTACTTGGCTCTTGCCCATATGATAAAGTT
CCGTGGGCACTTTCTCATTGAGGGTGATCTAAATCCGGACAACTCGGATGTCGACAAACTGTTCATCCAG
TTAGTACAAACCTATAATCAGTTGTTTGAAGAGAACCCTATAAATGCAAGTGGCGTGGATGCGAAGGCTA
TTCTTAGCGCCCGCCTCTCTAAATCCCGACGGCTAGAAAACCTGATCGCACAATTACCCGGAGAGAAGAA
AAATGGGTTGTTCGGTAACCTTATAGCGCTCTCACTAGGCCTGACACCAAATTTTAAGTCGAACTTCGAC
TTAGCTGAAGATGCCAAATTGCAGCTTAGTAAGGACACGTACGATGACGATCTCGACAATCTACTGGCAC
AAATTGGAGATCAGTATGCGGACTTATTTTTGGCTGCCAAAAACCTTAGCGATGCAATCCTCCTATCTGA
CATACTGAGAGTTAATACTGAGATTACCAAGGCGCCGTTATCCGCTTCAATGATCAAAAGGTACGATGAA
CATCACCAAGACTTGACACTTCTCAAGGCCCTAGTCCGTCAGCAACTGCCTGAGAAATATAAGGAAATAT
TCTTTGATCAGTCGAAAAACGGGTACGCAGGTTATATTGACGGCGGAGCGAGTCAAGAGGAATTCTACAA
GTTTATCAAACCCATATTAGAGAAGATGGATGGGACGGAAGAGTTGCTTGTAAAACTCAATCGCGAAGAT
CTACTGCGAAAGCAGCGGACTTTCGACAACGGTAGCATTCCACATCAAATCCACTTAGGCGAATTGCATG
CTATACTTAGAAGGCAGGAGGATTTTTATCCGTTCCTCAAAGACAATCGTGAAAAGATTGAGAAAATCCT
AACCTTTCGCATACCTTACTATGTGGGACCCCTGGCCCGAGGGAACTCTCGGTTCGCATGGATGACAAGA
AAGTCCGAAGAAACGATTACTCCATGGAATTTTGAGGAAGTTGTCGATAAAGGTGCGTCAGCTCAATCGT
TCATCGAGAGGATGACCAACTTTGACAAGAATTTACCGAACGAAAAAGTATTGCCTAAGCACAGTTTACT
TTACGAGTATTTCACAGTGTACAATGAACTCACGAAAGTTAAGTATGTCACTGAGGGCATGCGTAAACCC
GCCTTTCTAAGCGGAGAACAGAAGAAAGCAATAGTAGATCTGTTATTCAAGACCAACCGCAAAGTGACAG
TTAAGCAATTGAAAGAGGACTACTTTAAGAAAATTGAATGCTTCGATTCTGTCGAGATCTCCGGGGTAGA
AGATCGATTTAATGCGTCACTTGGTACGTATCATGACCTCCTAAAGATAATTAAAGATAAGGACTTCCTG
GATAACGAAGAGAATGAAGATATCTTAGAAGATATAGTGTTGACTCTTACCCTCTTTGAAGATCGGGAAA
TGATTGAGGAAAGACTAAAAACATACGCTCACCTGTTCGACGATAAGGTTATGAAACAGTTAAAGAGGCG
TCGCTATACGGGCTGGGGACGATTGTCGCGGAAACTTATCAACGGGATAAGAGACAAGCAAAGTGGTAAA
ACTATTCTCGATTTTCTAAAGAGCGACGGCTTCGCCAATAGGAACTTTATGCAGCTGATCCATGATGACT
CTTTAACCTTCAAAGAGGATATACAAAAGGCACAGGTTTCCGGACAAGGGGACTCATTGCACGAACATAT
TGCGAATCTTGCTGGTTCGCCAGCCATCAAAAAGGGCATACTCCAGACAGTCAAAGTAGTGGATGAGCTA
GTTAAGGTCATGGGACGTCACAAACCGGAAAACATTGTAATCGAGATGGCACGCGAAAATCAAACGACTC
AGAAGGGGCAAAAAAACAGTCGAGAGCGGATGAAGAGAATAGAAGAGGGTATTAAAGAACTGGGCAGCCA
GATCTTAAAGGAGCATCCTGTGGAAAATACCCAATTGCAGAACGAGAAACTTTACCTCTATTACCTACAA
AATGGAAGGGACATGTATGTTGATCAGGAACTGGACATAAACCGTTTATCTGATTACGACGTCGATCACA
TTGTACCCCAATCCTTTTTGAAGGACGATTCAATCGACAATAAAGTGCTTACACGCTCGGATAAGAACCG
AGGGAAAAGTGACAATGTTCCAAGCGAGGAAGTCGTAAAGAAAATGAAGAACTATTGGCGGCAGCTCCTA
AATGCGAAACTGATAACGCAAAGAAAGTTCGATAACTTAACTAAAGCTGAGAGGGGTGGCTTGTCTGAAC
TTGACAAGGCCGGATTTATTAAACGTCAGCTCGTGGAAACCCGCCAAATCACAAAGCATGTTGCACAGAT
ACTAGATTCCCGAATGAATACGAAATACGACGAGAACGATAAGCTGATTCGGGAAGTCAAAGTAATCACT
TTAAAGTCAAAATTGGTGTCGGACTTCAGAAAGGATTTTCAATTCTATAAAGTTAGGGAGATAAATAACT
ACCACCATGCGCACGACGCTTATCTTAATGCCGTCGTAGGGACCGCACTCATTAAGAAATACCCGAAGCT
AGAAAGTGAGTTTGTGTATGGTGATTACAAAGTTTATGACGTCCGTAAGATGATCGCGAAAAGCGAACAG
GAGATAGGCAAGGCTACAGCCAAATACTTCTTTTATTCTAACATTATGAATTTCTTTAAGACGGAAATCA
CTCTGGCAAACGGAGAGATACGCAAACGACCTTTAATTGAAACCAATGGGGAGACAGGTGAAATCGTATG
GGATAAGGGCCGGGACTTCGCGACGGTGAGAAAAGTTTTGTCCATGCCCCAAGTCAACATAGTAAAGAAA
ACTGAGGTGCAGACCGGAGGGTTTTCAAAGGAATCGATTCTTCCAAAAAGGAATAGTGATAAGCTCATCG
CTCGTAAAAAGGACTGGGACCCGAAAAAGTACGGTGGCTTCGATAGCCCTACAGTTGCCTATTCTGTCCT
AGTAGTGGCAAAAGTTGAGAAGGGAAAATCCAAGAAACTGAAGTCAGTCAAAGAATTATTGGGGATAACG
ATTATGGAGCGCTCGTCTTTTGAAAAGAACCCCATCGACTTCCTTGAGGCGAAAGGTTACAAGGAAGTAA
AAAAGGATCTCATAATTAAACTACCAAAGTATAGTCTGTTTGAGTTAGAAAATGGCCGAAAACGGATGTT
GGCTAGCGCCGGAGAGCTTCAAAAGGGGAACGAACTCGCACTACCGTCTAAATACGTGAATTTCCTGTAT
TTAGCGTCCCATTACGAGAAGTTGAAAGGTTCACCTGAAGATAACGAACAGAAGCAACTTTTTGTTGAGC
AGCACAAACATTATCTCGACGAAATCATAGAGCAAATTTCGGAATTCAGTAAGAGAGTCATCCTAGCTGA
TGCCAATCTGGACAAAGTATTAAGCGCATACAACAAGCACAGGGATAAACCCATACGTGAGCAGGCGGAA
AATATTATCCATTTGTTTACTCTTACCAACCTCGGCGCTCCAGCCGCATTCAAGTATTTTGACACAACGA
TAGATCGCAAACGATACACTTCTACCAAGGAGGTGCTAGACGCGACACTGATTCACCAATCCATCACGGG
ATTATATGAAACTCGGATAGATTTGTCACAGCTTGGGGGTGACTCTGGTGGTTCTACTAATCTGTCAGAT
ATTATTGAAAAGGAGACCGGTAAGCAACTGGTTATCCAGGAATCCATCCTCATGCTCCCAGAGGAGGTGG
AAGAAGTCATTGGGAACAAGCCGGAAAGCGATATACTCGTGCACACCGCCTACGACGAGAGCACCGACGA
GAATGTCATGCTTCTGACTAGCGACGCCCCTGAATACAAGCCTTGGGCTCTGGTCATACAGGATAGCAAC
GGTGAGAACAAGATTAAGATGCTCTCTGGTGGTTCTCCCAAGAAGAAGAGGAAAGTCTAACCGGTCATCA
TCACCATCACCATTGAAAACCGCTGTTCCTAGGAATCCCGAGGCCTCTACCGGGTAGGGGAGGCGCTTTT
CCCAAGGCAGTCTGGAGCATGCGCTTTAGCAGCCCCGCTGGGCACTTGGCGCTACACAAGTGGCCTCTGG
CCTCGCACACATTCCACATCCACCGGTAGGCGCCAACCGGCTCCGTTCTTTGGTGGCCCCTTCGCGCCAC
CTTCTACTCCTCCCCTAGTCAGGAAGTTCCCCCCCGCCCCGCAGCTCGCGTCGTGCAGGACGTGACAAAT
GGAAGTAGCACGTCTCACTAGTCTCGTGCAGATGGACAGCACCGCTGAGCAATGGAAGCGGGTAGGCCTT
TGGGGCAGCGGCCAATAGCAGCTTTGCTCCTTCGCTTTCTGGGCTCAGAGGCTGGGAAGGGGTGGGTCCG
GGGGGCGGGCTCAGGGGCGGGCTCAGGGGCGGGGCGGGCGCCCGAAGGTCCTCCGGAGGCCCGGCATTCT
GCACGCTTCAAAAGCGCACGTCTGCCGCGCTGTTCTCCTCTTCCTCATCTCCGGGCCTTTCGACCTGCAG
CCCAAGCTTACCATGACCGAGTACAAGCCCACGGTGCGCCTCGCCACCCGCGACGACGTCCCCAGGGCCG
TACGCACCCTCGCCGCCGCGTTCGCCGACTACCCCGCCACGCGCCACACCGTCGATCCGGACCGCCACAT
CGAGCGGGTCACCGAGCTGCAAGAACTCTTCCTCACGCGCGTCGGGCTCGACATCGGCAAGGTGTGGGTC
GCGGACGACGGCGCCGCGGTGGCGGTCTGGACCACGCCGGAGAGCGTCGAAGCGGGGGCGGTGTTCGCCG
AGATCGGCCCGCGCATGGCCGAGTTGAGCGGTTCCCGGCTGGCCGCGCAGCAACAGATGGAAGGCCTCCT
GGCGCCGCACCGGCCCAAGGAGCCCGCGTGGTTCCTGGCCACCGTCGGCGTCTCGCCCGACCACCAGGGC
AAGGGTCTGGGCAGCGCCGTCGTGCTCCCCGGAGTGGAGGCGGCCGAGCGCGCCGGGGTGCCCGCCTTCC
TGGAGACCTCCGCGCCCCGCAACCTCCCCTTCTACGAGCGGCTCGGCTTCACCGTCACCGCCGACGTCGA
GGTGCCCGAAGGACCGCGCACCTGGTGCATGACCCGCAAGCCCGGTGCCTGAAAACGTTGTTGTTTGGGG
TTGAATTACTCTTCTAGACCGCGGCGCGCCCGATAATCAACCTCTGGATTACAAAATTTGTGAAAGATTG
ACTGGTATTCTTAACTATGTTGCTCCTTTTACGCTATGTGGATACGCTGCTTTAATGCCTTTGTATCATG
CTATTGCTTCCCGTATGGCTTTCATTTTCTCCTCCTTGTATAAATCCTGGTTGCTGTCTCTTTATGAGGA
GTTGTGGCCCGTTGTCAGGCAACGTGGCGTGGTGTGCACTGTGTTTGCTGACGCAACCCCCACTGGTTGG
GGCATTGCCACCACCTGTCAGCTCCTTTCCGGGACTTTCGCTTTCCCCCTCCCTATTGCCACGGCGGAAC
TCATCGCCGCCTGCCTTGCCCGCTGCTGGACAGGGGCTCGGCTGTTGGGCACTGACAATTCCGTGGTGTT
GTCGGGGAAATCATCGTCCTTTCCTTGGCTGCTCGCCTGTGTTGCCACCTGGATTCTGCGCGGGACGTCC
TTCTGCTACGTCCCTTCGGCCCTCAATCCAGCGGACCTTCCTTCCCGCGGCCTGCTGCCGGCTCTGCGGC
CTCTTCCGCGTCTTCGCCTTCGCCCTCAGACGAGTCGGATCTCCCTTTGGGCCGCCTCCCCGCATCGATA
CCGTCGACCTCGATCGAGACCTAGAAAAACATGGAGCAATCACAAGTAGCAATACAGCAGCTACCAATGC
TGATTGTGCCTGGCTAGAAGCACAAGAGGAGGAGGAGGTGGGTTTTCCAGTCACACCTCAGGTACCTTTA
AGACCAATGACTTACAAGGCAGCTGTAGATCTTAGCCACTTTTTAAAAGAAAAGGGGGGACTGGAAGGGC
TAATTCACTCCCAACGAAGACAAGATATCCTTGATCTGTGGATCTACCACACACAAGGCTACTTCCCTGA
TTGGCAGAACTACACACCAGGGCCAGGGATCAGATATCCACTGACCTTTGGATGGTGCTACAAGCTAGTA
CCAGTTGAGCAAGAGAAGGTAGAAGAAGCCAATGAAGGAGAGAACACCCGCTTGTTACACCCTGTGAGCC
TGCATGGGATGGATGACCCGGAGAGAGAAGTATTAGAGTGGAGGTTTGACAGCCGCCTAGCATTTCATCA
CATGGCCCGAGAGCTGCATCCGGACTGTACTGGGTCTCTCTGGTTAGACCAGATCTGAGCCTGGGAGCTC
TCTGGCTAACTAGGGAACCCACTGCTTAAGCCTCAATAAAGCTTGCCTTGAGTGCTTCAAGTAGTGTGTG
CCCGTCTGTTGTGTGACTCTGGTAACTAGAGATCCCTCAGACCCTTTTAGTCAGTGTGGAAAATCTCTAG
CAGCATGTGAGCAAAAGGCCAGCAAAAGGCCAGGAACCGTAAAAAGGCCGCGTTGCTGGCGTTTTTCCAT
AGGCTCCGCCCCCCTGACGAGCATCACAAAAATCGACGCTCAAGTCAGAGGTGGCGAAACCCGACAGGAC
TATAAAGATACCAGGCGTTTCCCCCTGGAAGCTCCCTCGTGCGCTCTCCTGTTCCGACCCTGCCGCTTAC
CGGATACCTGTCCGCCTTTCTCCCTTCGGGAAGCGTGGCGCTTTCTCATAGCTCACGCTGTAGGTATCTC
AGTTCGGTGTAGGTCGTTCGCTCCAAGCTGGGCTGTGTGCACGAACCCCCCGTTCAGCCCGACCGCTGCG
CCTTATCCGGTAACTATCGTCTTGAGTCCAACCCGGTAAGACACGACTTATCGCCACTGGCAGCAGCCAC
TGGTAACAGGATTAGCAGAGCGAGGTATGTAGGCGGTGCTACAGAGTTCTTGAAGTGGTGGCCTAACTAC
GGCTACACTAGAAGAACAGTATTTGGTATCTGCGCTCTGCTGAAGCCAGTTACCTTCGGAAAAAGAGTTG
GTAGCTCTTGATCCGGCAAACAAACCACCGCTGGTAGCGGTGGTTTTTTTGTTTGCAAGCAGCAGATTAC
GCGCAGAAAAAAAGGATCTCAAGAAGATCCTTTGATCTTTTCTACGGGGTCTGACGCTCAGTGGAACGAA
AACTCACGTTAAGGGATTTTGGTCATGAGATTATCAAAAAGGATCTTCACCTAGATCCTTTTAAATTAAA
AATGAAGTTTTAAATCAATCTAAAGTATATATGAGTAAACTTGGTCTGACAGTTACCAATGCTTAATCAG
TGAGGCACCTATCTCAGCGATCTGTCTATTTCGTTCATCCATAGTTGCCTGACTCCCCGTCGTGTAGATA
ACTACGATACGGGAGGGCTTACCATCTGGCCCCAGTGCTGCAATGATACCGCGAGACCCACGCTCACCGG
CTCCAGATTTATCAGCAATAAACCAGCCAGCCGGAAGGGCCGAGCGCAGAAGTGGTCCTGCAACTTTATC
CGCCTCCATCCAGTCTATTAATTGTTGCCGGGAAGCTAGAGTAAGTAGTTCGCCAGTTAATAGTTTGCGC
AACGTTGTTGCCATTGCTACAGGCATCGTGGTGTCACGCTCGTCGTTTGGTATGGCTTCATTCAGCTCCG
GTTCCCAACGATCAAGGCGAGTTACATGATCCCCCATGTTGTGCAAAAAAGCGGTTAGCTCCTTCGGTCC
TCCGATCGTTGTCAGAAGTAAGTTGGCCGCAGTGTTATCACTCATGGTTATGGCAGCACTGCATAATTCT
CTTACTGTCATGCCATCCGTAAGATGCTTTTCTGTGACTGGTGAGTACTCAACCAAGTCATTCTGAGAAT
AGTGTATGCGGCGACCGAGTTGCTCTTGCCCGGCGTCAATACGGGATAATACCGCGCCACATAGCAGAAC
TTTAAAAGTGCTCATCATTGGAAAACGTTCTTCGGGGCGAAAACTCTCAAGGATCTTACCGCTGTTGAGA
TCCAGTTCGATGTAACCCACTCGTGCACCCAACTGATCTTCAGCATCTTTTACTTTCACCAGCGTTTCTG
GGTGAGCAAAAACAGGAAGGCAAAATGCCGCAAAAAAGGGAATAAGGGCGACACGGAAATGTTGAATACT
CATACTCTTCCTTTTTCAATATTATTGAAGCATTTATCAGGGTTATTGTCTCATGAGCGGATACATATTT
GAATGTATTTAGAAAAATAAACAAATAGGGGTTCCGCGCACATTT
Features (pLannotate 1.2.2; 23 found; start..end, strand, type, name):
     52..104     -  misc_feature   bom (fragment): basis of mobility region from pBR322
    259..638     +  enhancer       CMV enhancer: human cytomegalovirus immediate early enhancer
    639..838     +  promoter       CMV promoter: human cytomegalovirus (CMV) immediate early promoter
    856..1036    +  LTR            5' LTR (truncated): truncated 5' long terminal repeat (LTR) from HIV-1
   1083..1208    +  misc_feature   HIV-1 Ψ: packaging signal of human immunodeficiency virus type 1
   1192..1530    +  CDS            HIV-1 gag (fragment): gag protein from human immunodeficiency virus 1; gag
   1705..1938    +  misc_feature   RRE: The Rev response element (RRE) of HIV-1 allows for Rev-dependent mRNA export from the nucleus to the cytoplasm.
   2315..2415    +  CDS            Rev (fragment): human immunodeficiency virus 1 (HIV-1) Rev protein; rev; enhances nuclear export of unspliced and incompletely spliced viral mRNAs
   2465..2582    +  misc_feature   cPPT/CTS: central polypurine tract and central termination sequence of HIV-1
   2643..3021    +  promoter       TRE3G promoter: 3rd-generation Tet-responsive promoter that can be activated by binding of Tet-On® 3G
   3048..3734    +  CDS            Apobec1: ABEC1_RAT - Experimental evidence at protein level: Swiss-Prot protein existence level 1. Catalytic component of the apolipoprotein B mRNA editing enzyme complex which is responsible for the postranscriptional editing of a CAA codon for Gln to a UAA codon for stop in the APOB mRNA. May also play a role in the epigenetic regulation of gene expression by participating in DNA demethylation. From Rattus norvegicus (Rat).
   3735..3782    +  CDS            ABE(7.10) (fragment): adenine base editor comprising wild-type E. coli TadA fused to the evolved TadA*(7.10) mutant (Gaudelli et al., 2017)
   3783..7883    +  CDS            Cas9 VQR: Streptococcus pyogenes Cas9 endonuclease with the D1135V/R1335Q/T1337R mutations has an altered recognition specificity for the protospacer adjacent motif (PAM) (Kleinstiver et al., 2015)
   7896..8144    +  CDS            UGI: UNGI_BPPB2 - Experimental evidence at protein level: Swiss-Prot protein existence level 1. This protein binds specifically and reversibly to the host uracil-DNA glycosylase, preventing removal of uracil residues from PBS2 DNA by the host uracil-excision repair system. From Bacillus phage PBS2 (Bacteriophage PBS2).
   8242..8742    +  promoter       PGK promoter: mouse phosphoglycerate kinase 1 promoter
   8763..9362    +  CDS            PuroR: puromycin N-acetyltransferase; pac from Streptomyces alboniger; confers resistance to puromycin
   9415..10003   +  misc_feature   WPRE: woodchuck hepatitis virus posttranscriptional regulatory element
  10004..10023   +  misc_feature   MCS (fragment): pBluescript multiple cloning site
  10025..10525   +  CDS            nef (fragment): NEF_HV1LA - Experimental evidence at protein level: Swiss-Prot protein existence level 1. Extracellular Nef protein targets CD4(+) T-lymphocytes for apoptosis by interacting with CXCR4 surface receptors. From Human immunodeficiency virus type 1 group M subtype B (isolate Lai) (HIV-1).
  10532..10712   +  LTR            5' LTR (truncated): truncated 5' long terminal repeat (LTR) from HIV-1
  10774..11362   -  rep_origin     ori: high-copy-number ColE1/pMB1/pBR322/pUC origin of replication
  11533..12393   -  CDS            AmpR: β-lactamase; bla; confers resistance to ampicillin, carbenicillin, and related antibiotics
  12394..12498   -  promoter       AmpR promoter: bla
