[The description below was written by a language model from this plasmid's Addgene catalogue record and pLannotate feature annotations shown in this document.]
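Description:
pLenti-TRE3G-BE3-PGK-Puro is an HIV-1-derived lentiviral transfer plasmid built on the pLL3.3 backbone for doxycycline-inducible expression of the cytosine base editor BE3 in mammalian cells. It is propagated in E. coli through a ColE1/pUC-type origin with ampicillin resistance; the catalogue lists it as low copy despite the annotated origin type. A CMV enhancer/promoter fused to a truncated 5' LTR drives production of the viral genomic RNA in packaging cells. The Ψ packaging signal with a gag fragment, the RRE, the cPPT/CTS and a truncated 3' LTR supply the cis elements for Rev-dependent export, encapsidation, reverse transcription and integration. A WPRE near the 3' end of the transcript enhances expression.

The payload has two cassettes. The TRE3G promoter, which is silent until bound by a Tet-On 3G-type transactivator in the presence of doxycycline, drives BE3, a single fusion of rat APOBEC1 cytidine deaminase, a short linker, Streptococcus pyogenes Cas9 and the phage PBS2 uracil glycosylase inhibitor (UGI). The catalogue gives the Cas9 mutation as D10A, which makes it a nickase. The automated labels "Cas9 VQR" and "ABE(7.10) fragment" are probably nearest-match annotations of the Cas9 and linker regions, since the record gives no sign of an altered PAM variant or an adenine deaminase. The coding sequence is the original, non-codon-optimized version. Downstream, a mouse PGK promoter constitutively expresses puromycin N-acetyltransferase for selection of transduced cells.

No transactivator or guide RNA cassette is annotated, so both must be provided separately. The construct is suited to making stable cell lines or organoids with regulated C-to-T base editing. It also serves as the non-optimized comparator in work on improved base editor expression. The depositor and repository-sequenced records are the same length and carry the same features.
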