Addgene plasmid #110845: pLenti-TRE3G-BE3-PGK-Puro
Purpose: Lentiviral vector for dox-inducible expression of BE3 (not codon optimized)
Depositing lab: Lukas Dow. Depositing organization: Cornell University. Publication: Optimized base editors enable efficient editing in cells, organoids and mice. Zafra MP, Schatoff EM, Katti A, Foronda M, Breinig M, Schweitzer AY, Simon A, Han T, Goswami S, Montgomery E, Thibado J, Kastenhuber ER, Sanchez-Rivera FJ, Shi J, Vakoc CR, Lowe SW, Tschaharganeh DF, Dow LE. Nat Biotechnol. 2018 Jul 3. pii: nbt.4194. doi: 10.1038/nbt.4194. PubMed 29969439.
Backbone
  Vector backbone: pLL3.3
  Backbone size w/o insert (bp): 6054
  Vector type: Lentiviral
  Selectable markers: Puromycin
Growth in bacteria
  Bacterial resistance: Ampicillin, 100 μg/mL
  Growth temperature: 30°C
  Growth strain: NEB Stable
  Copy number: Low Copy
Gene/Insert
  Gene/Insert name: BE3
  Species: Synthetic
  Insert size (bp): 5130
  Mutation: D10A
  Promoter: TRE3G
  Cloning method: Gibson Cloning
  Sequencing primers: 5′ TAAGTGCAGTAGTCGCCGTG; 3′ TTAAGAATACCAGTCAATCTTTC
Terms and licenses: Academic/Nonprofit Terms; Industry Terms: Not Available to Industry
How to cite: pLenti-TRE3G-BE3-PGK-Puro was a gift from Lukas Dow (Addgene plasmid # 110845 ; http://n2t.net/addgene:110845 ; RRID:Addgene_110845)
